Addgene plasmid #76008: ULK4 gRNA (BRDN0001148283)
Purpose: 3rd generation lentiviral gRNA plasmid targeting human ULK4
Depositing lab: John Doench & David Root. Depositing organization: Broad Institute. Publication: Optimized sgRNA design to maximize activity and minimize off-target effects of CRISPR-Cas9. Doench JG, Fusi N, Sullender M, Hegde M, Vaimberg EW, Donovan KF, Smith I, Tothova Z, Wilen C, Orchard R, Virgin HW, Listgarten J, Root DE. Nat Biotechnol. 2016 Jan 18. doi: 10.1038/nbt.3437. PubMed 26780180.
Backbone
  Vector backbone: lentiGuide-Puro
  Backbone manufacturer: Zhang Lab (Addgene plasmid # 52963)
  Vector type: Mammalian Expression, Lentiviral, CRISPR
  Selectable markers: Puromycin
Growth in bacteria
  Bacterial resistance: Ampicillin, 100 μg/mL
  Growth temperature: 37°C
  Growth strain: DH5alpha
  Copy number: High Copy
Gene/Insert
  Gene/Insert name: ULK4 (alt names: ULK4; NM_017886.2)
  gRNA/shRNA sequence: CCTTTGCCACCTATTCCGAA
  Species: H. sapiens (human)
  Entrez Gene: ULK4 (a.k.a. FAM7C1, FLJ20574, REC01035, DKFZp434E1822)
  Promoter: hU6
  Cloning method: Unknown
  Sequencing primers: 5′ U6-F; 3′ pS2-R
Terms and licenses: Academic/Nonprofit Terms; Industry Terms: Not Available to Industry
Depositor comments: The gRNA was designed to target the following Genbank reference sequence(s): NM_017886.2. Note that this plasmid does NOT contain Cas9. It should be used in conjunction with lentiCas9-Blast (Addgene #52962) or otherwise with cell lines already expressing Cas9. Browse the full kinome gRNA library at http://www.addgene.org/pooled-library/broadgpp-human-kinome/ or visit http://www.broadinstitute.org/rnai/public/ for detailed protocols and information.
How to cite: ULK4 gRNA (BRDN0001148283) was a gift from John Doench & David Root (Addgene plasmid # 76008 ; http://n2t.net/addgene:76008 ; RRID:Addgene_76008)
