[The description below was written by a language model from this plasmid's Addgene catalogue record and pLannotate feature annotations shown in this document.]
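Description:
ULK4 gRNA (BRDN0001148283) is a third-generation lentiviral guide RNA plasmid built on the lentiGuide-Puro backbone, designed to direct Streptococcus pyogenes Cas9 to the human ULK4 gene (designed against reference transcript NM_017886.2). It is propagated in E. coli as a high-copy plasmid through a ColE1/pUC-type origin with ampicillin selection from the β-lactamase gene. The backbone also carries an f1 origin, an SV40 origin and poly(A) signal, and remnants of lac, T7 and T3 cloning-vector sequences.

The transfer cassette is organised as a self-inactivating HIV-1 vector. An RSV promoter fused to a truncated 5' LTR drives genomic RNA production in packaging cells without Tat, followed by the Ψ packaging signal with a partial gag sequence, the Rev response element for nuclear export of the unspliced genome, and a cPPT/CTS element that aids nuclear import. The 3' LTR has a ΔU3 deletion that inactivates the viral promoter after integration. Within this frame, a human U6 RNA polymerase III promoter expresses the ULK4-specific 20-nt spacer joined to the Cas9 gRNA scaffold. A separate EF-1α promoter, annotated here as the core promoter plus intron A, drives the puromycin N-acetyltransferase gene, with a WPRE downstream to boost transcript expression, allowing puromycin selection of transduced mammalian cells.

The plasmid does not encode Cas9, so it is intended for use alongside a separate Cas9 vector or in cells that already express Cas9, typically to knock out ULK4. It is an individual clone associated with a human kinome gRNA library that used optimized sgRNA design rules.
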