Features (pLannotate 1.2.2; 29 found; start..end, strand, type, name):
     14..80      +  CDS            small t antigen (fragment): SV40 (simian virus 40) small t antigen
    106..317     +  promoter       EF-1α core promoter: core promoter for human elongation factor EF-1α
    318..1256    +  intron         EF-1α intron A: intron upstream of the start codon of human EF-1α
   1278..1877    +  CDS            PuroR (fragment): puromycin N-acetyltransferase; pac from Streptomyces; confers resistance to puromycin
   1893..2481    +  misc_feature   WPRE: woodchuck hepatitis virus posttranscriptional regulatory element
   2532..2551    +  misc_feature   cPPT/CTS (fragment): central polypurine tract and central termination sequence of HIV-1
   2553..2786    +  LTR            3' LTR (ΔU3): self-inactivating 3' long terminal repeat (LTR) from HIV-1
   2864..2985    +  polyA_signal   SV40 poly(A) signal: SV40 polyadenylation signal
   3025..3160    +  rep_origin     SV40 ori: SV40 origin of replication
   3181..3199    -  promoter       T7 promoter: promoter for bacteriophage T7 RNA polymerase
   3207..3362    +  CDS            lacZα (fragment): LacZα fragment of β-galactosidase; lacZ fragment
   3367..3795    +  rep_origin     f1 ori (sequence partly withheld): f1 bacteriophage origin of replication; arrow indicates direction of (+) strand synthesis
   3848..3952    +  promoter       AmpR promoter: bla
   3953..4813    +  CDS            AmpR: β-lactamase; bla; confers resistance to ampicillin, carbenicillin, and related antibiotics
   4984..5572    +  rep_origin     ori: high-copy-number ColE1/pMB1/pBR322/pUC origin of replication
   5755..5847    +  CDS            lacI (fragment): lac repressor; lacI; The lac repressor binds to the lac operator to inhibit transcription in E. coli. This inhibition can be relieved by adding lactose or isopropyl-β-D-thiogalactopyranoside (IPTG).
   5860..5881    +  protein_bind   CAP binding site: CAP binding activates transcription in the presence of cAMP. E. coli catabolite activator protein
   5896..5926    +  promoter       lac promoter: promoter for the E. coli lac operon
   5934..5950    +  protein_bind   lac operator: The lac repressor binds to the lac operator to inhibit transcription in E. coli. This inhibition can be relieved by adding lactose or isopropyl-β-D-thiogalactopyranoside (IPTG). lac repressor encoded by lacI
   5995..6013    +  promoter       T3 promoter: promoter for bacteriophage T3 RNA polymerase
   6041..6267    +  promoter       RSV promoter: Rous sarcoma virus enhancer/promoter
   6268..6448    +  LTR            5' LTR (truncated): truncated 5' long terminal repeat (LTR) from HIV-1
   6495..6620    +  misc_feature   HIV-1 Ψ: packaging signal of human immunodeficiency virus type 1
   6604..6967    +  CDS            HIV-1 gag (fragment): gag protein from human immunodeficiency virus 1; gag
   7113..7346    +  misc_feature   RRE: The Rev response element (RRE) of HIV-1 allows for Rev-dependent mRNA export from the nucleus to the cytoplasm.
   7723..7749    +  CDS            Rev (fragment): human immunodeficiency virus 1 (HIV-1) Rev protein; rev; enhances nuclear export of unspliced and incompletely spliced viral mRNAs
   7753..7993    +  promoter       U6 promoter: RNA polymerase III promoter for human U6 snRNA
   8023..8098    +  misc_RNA       gRNA scaffold: guide RNA scaffold for the Streptococcus pyogenes CRISPR/Cas9 system
   8154..8271    +  misc_feature   cPPT/CTS: central polypurine tract and central termination sequence of HIV-1
>Addgene plasmid #76008 | ULK4 gRNA (BRDN0001148283) | addgene full sequence | sequence record 185002 | Addgene Assembled Sequence
CCCGGGTGCAAAGATGGATAAAGTTTTAAACAGAGAGGAATCTTTGCAGCTAATGGACCTTCTAGGTCTT
GAAAGGAGTGGGAATTGGCTCCGGTGCCCGTCAGTGGGCAGAGCGCACATCGCCCACAGTCCCCGAGAAG
TTGGGGGGAGGGGTCGGCAATTGATCCGGTGCCTAGAGAAGGTGGCGCGGGGTAAACTGGGAAAGTGATG
TCGTGTACTGGCTCCGCCTTTTTCCCGAGGGTGGGGGAGAACCGTATATAAGTGCAGTAGTCGCCGTGAA
CGTTCTTTTTCGCAACGGGTTTGCCGCCAGAACACAGGTAAGTGCCGTGTGTGGTTCCCGCGGGCCTGGC
CTCTTTACGGGTTATGGCCCTTGCGTGCCTTGAATTACTTCCACCTGGCTGCAGTACGTGATTCTTGATC
CCGAGCTTCGGGTTGGAAGTGGGTGGGAGAGTTCGAGGCCTTGCGCTTAAGGAGCCCCTTCGCCTCGTGC
TTGAGTTGAGGCCTGGCCTGGGCGCTGGGGCCGCCGCGTGCGAATCTGGTGGCACCTTCGCGCCTGTCTC
GCTGCTTTCGATAAGTCTCTAGCCATTTAAAATTTTTGATGACCTGCTGCGACGCTTTTTTTCTGGCAAG
ATAGTCTTGTAAATGCGGGCCAAGATCTGCACACTGGTATTTCGGTTTTTGGGGCCGCGGGCGGCGACGG
GGCCCGTGCGTCCCAGCGCACATGTTCGGCGAGGCGGGGCCTGCGAGCGCGGCCACCGAGAATCGGACGG
GGGTAGTCTCAAGCTGGCCGGCCTGCTCTGGTGCCTGGCCTCGCGCCGCCGTGTATCGCCCCGCCCTGGG
CGGCAAGGCTGGCCCGGTCGGCACCAGTTGCGTGAGCGGAAAGATGGCCGCTTCCCGGCCCTGCTGCAGG
GAGCTCAAAATGGAGGACGCGGCGCTCGGGAGAGCGGGCGGGTGAGTCACCCACACAAAGGAAAAGGGCC
TTTCCGTCCTCAGCCGTCGCTTCATGTGACTCCACGGAGTACCGGGCGCCGTCCAGGCACCTCGATTAGT
TCTCGAGCTTTTGGAGTACGTCGTCTTTAGGTTGGGGGGAGGGGTTTTATGCGATGGAGTTTCCCCACAC
TGAGTGGGTGGAGACTGAAGTTAGGCCAGCTTGGCACTTGATGTAATTCTCCTTGGAATTTGCCCTTTTT
GAGTTTGGATCTTGGTTCATTCTCAAGCCTCAGACAGTGGTTCAAAGTTTTTTTCTTCCATTTCAGGTGT
CGTGACGTACGGCCACCATGACCGAGTACAAGCCCACGGTGCGCCTCGCCACCCGCGACGACGTCCCCAG
GGCCGTACGCACCCTCGCCGCCGCGTTCGCCGACTACCCCGCCACGCGCCACACCGTCGATCCGGACCGC
CACATCGAGCGGGTCACCGAGCTGCAAGAACTCTTCCTCACGCGCGTCGGGCTCGACATCGGCAAGGTGT
GGGTCGCGGACGACGGCGCCGCCGTGGCGGTCTGGACCACGCCGGAGAGCGTCGAAGCGGGGGCGGTGTT
CGCCGAGATCGGCCCGCGCATGGCCGAGTTGAGCGGTTCCCGGCTGGCCGCGCAGCAACAGATGGAAGGC
CTCCTGGCGCCGCACCGGCCCAAGGAGCCCGCGTGGTTCCTGGCCACCGTCGGAGTCTCGCCCGACCACC
AGGGCAAGGGTCTGGGCAGCGCCGTCGTGCTCCCCGGAGTGGAGGCGGCCGAGCGCGCCGGGGTGCCCGC
CTTCCTGGAGACCTCCGCGCCCCGCAACCTCCCCTTCTACGAGCGGCTCGGCTTCACCGTCACCGCCGAC
GTCGAGGTGCCCGAAGGACCGCGCACCTGGTGCATGACCCGCAAGCCCGGTGCCTGAACGCGTTAAGTCG
ACAATCAACCTCTGGATTACAAAATTTGTGAAAGATTGACTGGTATTCTTAACTATGTTGCTCCTTTTAC
GCTATGTGGATACGCTGCTTTAATGCCTTTGTATCATGCTATTGCTTCCCGTATGGCTTTCATTTTCTCC
TCCTTGTATAAATCCTGGTTGCTGTCTCTTTATGAGGAGTTGTGGCCCGTTGTCAGGCAACGTGGCGTGG
TGTGCACTGTGTTTGCTGACGCAACCCCCACTGGTTGGGGCATTGCCACCACCTGTCAGCTCCTTTCCGG
GACTTTCGCTTTCCCCCTCCCTATTGCCACGGCGGAACTCATCGCCGCCTGCCTTGCCCGCTGCTGGACA
GGGGCTCGGCTGTTGGGCACTGACAATTCCGTGGTGTTGTCGGGGAAATCATCGTCCTTTCCTTGGCTGC
TCGCCTGTGTTGCCACCTGGATTCTGCGCGGGACGTCCTTCTGCTACGTCCCTTCGGCCCTCAATCCAGC
GGACCTTCCTTCCCGCGGCCTGCTGCCGGCTCTGCGGCCTCTTCCGCGTCTTCGCCTTCGCCCTCAGACG
AGTCGGATCTCCCTTTGGGCCGCCTCCCCGCGTCGACTTTAAGACCAATGACTTACAAGGCAGCTGTAGA
TCTTAGCCACTTTTTAAAAGAAAAGGGGGGACTGGAAGGGCTAATTCACTCCCAACGAAGACAAGATCTG
CTTTTTGCTTGTACTGGGTCTCTCTGGTTAGACCAGATCTGAGCCTGGGAGCTCTCTGGCTAACTAGGGA
ACCCACTGCTTAAGCCTCAATAAAGCTTGCCTTGAGTGCTTCAAGTAGTGTGTGCCCGTCTGTTGTGTGA
CTCTGGTAACTAGAGATCCCTCAGACCCTTTTAGTCAGTGTGGAAAATCTCTAGCAGTACGTATAGTAGT
TCATGTCATCTTATTATTCAGTATTTATAACTTGCAAAGAAATGAATATCAGAGAGTGAGAGGAACTTGT
TTATTGCAGCTTATAATGGTTACAAATAAAGCAATAGCATCACAAATTTCACAAATAAAGCATTTTTTTC
ACTGCATTCTAGTTGTGGTTTGTCCAAACTCATCAATGTATCTTATCATGTCTGGCTCTAGCTATCCCGC
CCCTAACTCCGCCCATCCCGCCCCTAACTCCGCCCAGTTCCGCCCATTCTCCGCCCCATGGCTGACTAAT
TTTTTTTATTTATGCAGAGGCCGAGGCCGCCTCGGCCTCTGAGCTATTCCAGAAGTAGTGAGGAGGCTTT
TTTGGAGGCCTAGGGACGTACCCAATTCGCCCTATAGTGAGTCGTATTACGCGCGCTCACTGGCCGTCGT
TTTACAACGTCGTGACTGGGAAAACCCTGGCGTTACCCAACTTAATCGCCTTGCAGCACATCCCCCTTTC
GCCAGCTGGCGTAATAGCGAAGAGGCCCGCACCGATCGCCCTTCCCAACAGTTGCGCAGCCTGAATGGCG
AATGGG
[124 nt withheld, positions 3367-3490]
C
[91 nt withheld, positions 3492-3582]
A
[49 nt withheld, positions 3584-3632]
CCTTTGACGTTGGAGTCCACGTTCTTT
[37 nt withheld, positions 3660-3696]
ACCCTATCTCGGTCTATTCTTTTGATTTATAAGGGATTTTGCCGATTTCGGCCTATTGGTTAAAAAATGA
GCTGATTTAACAAAAATTTAACGCGAATTTTAACAAAATATTAACGCTTACAATTTAGGTGGCACTTTTC
GGGGAAATGTGCGCGGAACCCCTATTTGTTTATTTTTCTAAATACATTCAAATATGTATCCGCTCATGAG
ACAATAACCCTGATAAATGCTTCAATAATATTGAAAAAGGAAGAGTATGAGTATTCAACATTTCCGTGTC
GCCCTTATTCCCTTTTTTGCGGCATTTTGCCTTCCTGTTTTTGCTCACCCAGAAACGCTGGTGAAAGTAA
AAGATGCTGAAGATCAGTTGGGTGCACGAGTGGGTTACATCGAACTGGATCTCAACAGCGGTAAGATCCT
TGAGAGTTTTCGCCCCGAAGAACGTTTTCCAATGATGAGCACTTTTAAAGTTCTGCTATGTGGCGCGGTA
TTATCCCGTATTGACGCCGGGCAAGAGCAACTCGGTCGCCGCATACACTATTCTCAGAATGACTTGGTTG
AGTACTCACCAGTCACAGAAAAGCATCTTACGGATGGCATGACAGTAAGAGAATTATGCAGTGCTGCCAT
AACCATGAGTGATAACACTGCGGCCAACTTACTTCTGACAACGATCGGAGGACCGAAGGAGCTAACCGCT
TTTTTGCACAACATGGGGGATCATGTAACTCGCCTTGATCGTTGGGAACCGGAGCTGAATGAAGCCATAC
CAAACGACGAGCGTGACACCACGATGCCTGTAGCAATGGCAACAACGTTGCGCAAACTATTAACTGGCGA
ACTACTTACTCTAGCTTCCCGGCAACAATTAATAGACTGGATGGAGGCGGATAAAGTTGCAGGACCACTT
CTGCGCTCGGCCCTTCCGGCTGGCTGGTTTATTGCTGATAAATCTGGAGCCGGTGAGCGTGGGTCTCGCG
GTATCATTGCAGCACTGGGGCCAGATGGTAAGCCCTCCCGTATCGTAGTTATCTACACGACGGGGAGTCA
GGCAACTATGGATGAACGAAATAGACAGATCGCTGAGATAGGTGCCTCACTGATTAAGCATTGGTAACTG
TCAGACCAAGTTTACTCATATATACTTTAGATTGATTTAAAACTTCATTTTTAATTTAAAAGGATCTAGG
TGAAGATCCTTTTTGATAATCTCATGACCAAAATCCCTTAACGTGAGTTTTCGTTCCACTGAGCGTCAGA
CCCCGTAGAAAAGATCAAAGGATCTTCTTGAGATCCTTTTTTTCTGCGCGTAATCTGCTGCTTGCAAACA
AAAAAACCACCGCTACCAGCGGTGGTTTGTTTGCCGGATCAAGAGCTACCAACTCTTTTTCCGAAGGTAA
CTGGCTTCAGCAGAGCGCAGATACCAAATACTGTTCTTCTAGTGTAGCCGTAGTTAGGCCACCACTTCAA
GAACTCTGTAGCACCGCCTACATACCTCGCTCTGCTAATCCTGTTACCAGTGGCTGCTGCCAGTGGCGAT
AAGTCGTGTCTTACCGGGTTGGACTCAAGACGATAGTTACCGGATAAGGCGCAGCGGTCGGGCTGAACGG
GGGGTTCGTGCACACAGCCCAGCTTGGAGCGAACGACCTACACCGAACTGAGATACCTACAGCGTGAGCT
ATGAGAAAGCGCCACGCTTCCCGAAGGGAGAAAGGCGGACAGGTATCCGGTAAGCGGCAGGGTCGGAACA
GGAGAGCGCACGAGGGAGCTTCCAGGGGGAAACGCCTGGTATCTTTATAGTCCTGTCGGGTTTCGCCACC
TCTGACTTGAGCGTCGATTTTTGTGATGCTCGTCAGGGGGGCGGAGCCTATGGAAAAACGCCAGCAACGC
GGCCTTTTTACGGTTCCTGGCCTTTTGCTGGCCTTTTGCTCACATGTTCTTTCCTGCGTTATCCCCTGAT
TCTGTGGATAACCGTATTACCGCCTTTGAGTGAGCTGATACCGCTCGCCGCAGCCGAACGACCGAGCGCA
GCGAGTCAGTGAGCGAGGAAGCGGAAGAGCGCCCAATACGCAAACCGCCTCTCCCCGCGCGTTGGCCGAT
TCATTAATGCAGCTGGCACGACAGGTTTCCCGACTGGAAAGCGGGCAGTGAGCGCAACGCAATTAATGTG
AGTTAGCTCACTCATTAGGCACCCCAGGCTTTACACTTTATGCTTCCGGCTCGTATGTTGTGTGGAATTG
TGAGCGGATAACAATTTCACACAGGAAACAGCTATGACCATGATTACGCCAAGCGCGCAATTAACCCTCA
CTAAAGGGAACAAAAGCTGGAGCTGCAAGCTTAATGTAGTCTTATGCAATACTCTTGTAGTCTTGCAACA
TGGTAACGATGAGTTAGCAACATGCCTTACAAGGAGAGAAAAAGCACCGTGCATGCCGATTGGTGGAAGT
AAGGTGGTACGATCGTGCCTTATTAGGAAGGCAACAGACGGGTCTGACATGGATTGGACGAACCACTGAA
TTGCCGCATTGCAGAGATATTGTATTTAAGTGCCTAGCTCGATACATAAACGGGTCTCTCTGGTTAGACC
AGATCTGAGCCTGGGAGCTCTCTGGCTAACTAGGGAACCCACTGCTTAAGCCTCAATAAAGCTTGCCTTG
AGTGCTTCAAGTAGTGTGTGCCCGTCTGTTGTGTGACTCTGGTAACTAGAGATCCCTCAGACCCTTTTAG
TCAGTGTGGAAAATCTCTAGCAGTGGCGCCCGAACAGGGACTTGAAAGCGAAAGGGAAACCAGAGGAGCT
CTCTCGACGCAGGACTCGGCTTGCTGAAGCGCGCACGGCAAGAGGCGAGGGGCGGCGACTGGTGAGTACG
CCAAAAATTTTGACTAGCGGAGGCTAGAAGGAGAGAGATGGGTGCGAGAGCGTCAGTATTAAGCGGGGGA
GAATTAGATCGCGATGGGAAAAAATTCGGTTAAGGCCAGGGGGAAAGAAAAAATATAAATTAAAACATAT
AGTATGGGCAAGCAGGGAGCTAGAACGATTCGCAGTTAATCCTGGCCTGTTAGAAACATCAGAAGGCTGT
AGACAAATACTGGGACAGCTACAACCATCCCTTCAGACAGGATCAGAAGAACTTAGATCATTATATAATA
CAGTAGCAACCCTCTATTGTGTGCATCAAAGGATAGAGATAAAAGACACCAAGGAAGCTTTAGACAAGAT
AGAGGAAGAGCAAAACAAAAGTAAGACCACCGCACAGCAAGCGGCCGCTGATCTTCAGACCTGGAGGAGG
AGATATGAGGGACAATTGGAGAAGTGAATTATATAAATATAAAGTAGTAAAAATTGAACCATTAGGAGTA
GCACCCACCAAGGCAAAGAGAAGAGTGGTGCAGAGAGAAAAAAGAGCAGTGGGAATAGGAGCTTTGTTCC
TTGGGTTCTTGGGAGCAGCAGGAAGCACTATGGGCGCAGCGTCAATGACGCTGACGGTACAGGCCAGACA
ATTATTGTCTGGTATAGTGCAGCAGCAGAACAATTTGCTGAGGGCTATTGAGGCGCAACAGCATCTGTTG
CAACTCACAGTCTGGGGCATCAAGCAGCTCCAGGCAAGAATCCTGGCTGTGGAAAGATACCTAAAGGATC
AACAGCTCCTGGGGATTTGGGGTTGCTCTGGAAAACTCATTTGCACCACTGCTGTGCCTTGGAATGCTAG
TTGGAGTAATAAATCTCTGGAACAGATTTGGAATCACACGACCTGGATGGAGTGGGACAGAGAAATTAAC
AATTACACAAGCTTAATACACTCCTTAATTGAAGAATCGCAAAACCAGCAAGAAAAGAATGAACAAGAAT
TATTGGAATTAGATAAATGGGCAAGTTTGTGGAATTGGTTTAACATAACAAATTGGCTGTGGTATATAAA
ATTATTCATAATGATAGTAGGAGGCTTGGTAGGTTTAAGAATAGTTTTTGCTGTACTTTCTATAGTGAAT
AGAGTTAGGCAGGGATATTCACCATTATCGTTTCAGACCCACCTCCCAACCCCGAGGGGACCCAGAGAGG
GCCTATTTCCCATGATTCCTTCATATTTGCATATACGATACAAGGCTGTTAGAGAGATAATTAGAATTAA
TTTGACTGTAAACACAAAGATATTAGTACAAAATACGTGACGTAGAAAGTAATAATTTCTTGGGTAGTTT
GCAGTTTTAAAATTATGTTTTAAAATGGACTATCATATGCTTACCGTAACTTGAAAGTATTTCGATTTCT
TGGCTTTATATATCTTGTGGAAAGGACGAAACACCGCCTTTGCCACCTATTCCGAAGTTTTAGAGCTAGA
AATAGCAAGTTAAAATAAGGCTAGTCCGTTATCAACTTGAAAAAGTGGCACCGAGTCGGTGCTTTTTTAA
GCTTGGCGTAACTAGATCTTGAGACAAATGGCAGTATTCATCCACAATTTTAAAAGAAAAGGGGGGATTG
GGGGGTACAGTGCAGGGGAAAGAATAGTAGACATAATAGCAACAGACATACAAACTAAAGAATTACAAAA
ACAAATTACAAAAATTCAAAATTTTCGGGTTTATTACAGGGACAGCAGAGATCCACTTTGGCGCCGGCTC
GAGGGGG
