>Addgene plasmid #76008 | ULK4 gRNA (BRDN0001148283) | depositor partial sequence | sequence record 143468 | Target Sequence
CCTTTGCCACCTATTCCGAA
