>Addgene plasmid #76008 | ULK4 gRNA (BRDN0001148283) | addgene partial sequence | sequence record 185001 | hU6-F
AGAAAGTAATAATTTCTTGGGTAGTTTGCAGTTTTAAAATTATGTTTTAAAATGGACTATCATATGCTTA
CCGTAACTTGAAAGTATTTCGATTTCTTGGCTTTATATATCTTGTGGAAAGGACGAAACACCGCCTTTGC
CACCTATTCCGAAGTTTTAGAGCTAGAAATAGCAAGTTAAAATAAGGCTAGTCCGTTATCAACTTGAAAA
AGTGGCACCGAGTCGGTGCTTTTTTAAGCTTGGCGTAACTAGATCTTGAGACAAATGGCAGTATTCATCC
ACAATTTTAAAAGAAAAGGGGGGATTGGGGGGTACAGTGCAGGGGAAAGAATAGTAGACATAATAGCAAC
AGACATACAAACTAAAGAATTACAAAAACAAATTACAAAAATTCAAAATTTTCGGGTTTATTACAGGGAC
AGCAGAGATCCACTTTGGCGCCGGCTCGAGGGGGCCCGGGTGCAAAGATGGATAAAGTTTTAAACAGAGA
GGAATCTTTGCAGCTAATGGACCTTCTAGGTCTTGAAAGGAGTGGGAATTGGCTCCGGTGCCCGTCAGTG
GGCAGAGCGC
